>Addgene plasmid #121830 | KN901: pMAGIC (R4-R3) NLS-x dCas9(3.7)-NLS-KRAB | addgene full sequence | sequence record 237384 | Addgene NGS Result
CTTTCCTGCGTTATCCCCTGATTCTGTGGATAACCGTATTACCGCCTTTGAGTGAGCTGATACCGCTCGC
CGCAGCCGAACGACCGAGCGCAGCGAGTCAGTGAGCGAGGAAGCGGAAGAGCGCCCAATACGCAAACCGC
CTCTCCCCGCGCGTTGGCCGATTCATTAATGCAGCTGGCACGACAGGTTTCCCGACTGGAAAGCGGGCAG
TGAGCGCAACGCAATTAATACGCGTACCGCTAGCCAGGAAGAGTTTGTAGAAACGCAAAAAGGCCATCCG
TCAGGATGGCCTTCTGCTTAGTTTGATGCCTGGCAGTTTATGGCGGGCGTCCTGCCCGCCACCCTCCGGG
CCGTTGCTTCACAACGTTCAAATCCGCTCCCGGCGGATTTGTCCTACTCAGGAGAGCGTTCACCGACAAA
CAACAGATAAAACGAAAGGCCCAGTCTTCCGACTGAGCCTTTCGTTTTATTTGATGCCTGGCAGTTCCCT
ACTCTCGCGTTAACGCTAGCATGGATGTTTTCCCAGTCACGACGTTGTAAAACGACGGCCAGTCTTAAGC
TCGGGCCCCTACAGGTCACTAATACCATCTAAGTAGTTGATTCATAGTGACTGGATATGTTGTGTTTTAC
AGTATTATGTAGTCTGTTTTTTATGCAAAATCTAATTTAATATATTGATATTTATATCATTTTACGTTTC
TCGTTCAACTTTTCTATACAAAGTTGCCACCATGGCCCCAAAGAAGAAGCGGAAGGTCGGTATCCACGGA
GTCCCAGCAGCCGACAAGAAGTACTCCATTGGGCTCGCTATCGGCACAAACAGCGTCGGCTGGGCCGTCA
TTACGGACGAGTACAAGGTGCCGAGCAAAAAATTCAAAGTTCTGGGCAATACCGATCGCCACAGCATAAA
GAAGAACCTCATTGGCGCCCTCCTGTTCGACTCCGGGGAGACGGCCGAAGCCACGCGGCTCAAAAGAACA
GCACGGCGCAGATATACCCGCAGAAAGAATCGGATCTGCTACCTGCAGGAGATCTTTAGTAATGAGATGG
CTAAGGTGGATGACTCTTTCTTCCATAGGCTGGAGGAGTCCTTTTTGGTGGAGGAGGATAAAAAGCACGA
GCGCCACCCAATCTTTGGCAATATCGTGGACGAGGTGGCGTACCATGAAAAGTACCCAACCATATATCAT
CTGAGGAAGAAGCTTGTAGACAGTACTGATAAGGCTGACTTGCGGTTGATCTATCTCGCGCTGGCGCATA
TGATCAAATTTCGGGGACACTTCCTCATCGAGGGGGACCTGAACCCAGACAACAGCGATGTCGACAAACT
CTTTATCCAACTGGTTCAGACTTACAATCAGCTTTTCGAAGAGAACCCGATCAACGCATCCGGAGTTGAC
GCCAAAGCAATCCTGAGCGCTAGGCTGTCCAAATCCCGGCGGCTCGAAAACCTCATCGCACAGCTCCCTG
GGGAGAAGAAGAACGGCCTGTTTGGTAATCTTATCGCCCTGTCCCTCGGGCTGACCCCCAACTTTAAATC
TAACTTCGACCTGGCCGAAGATACCAAGCTTCAACTGAGCAAAGACACCTACGATGATGATCTCGACAAT
CTGCTGGCCCAGATCGGCGACCAGTACGCAGACCTTTTTTTGGCGGCAAAGAACCTGTCAGACGCCATTC
TGCTGAGTGATATTCTGCGAGTGAACACGGAGATCACCAAAGCTCCGCTGAGCGCTAGTATGATCAAGCT
CTATGATGAGCACCACCAAGACTTGACTTTGCTGAAGGCCCTTGTCAGACAGCAACTGCCTGAGAAGTAC
AAGGAAATTTTCTTCGATCAGTCTAAAAATGGCTACGCCGGATACATTGACGGCGGAGCAAGCCAGGAGG
AATTTTACAAATTTATTAAGCCCATCTTGGAAAAAATGGACGGCACCGAGGAGCTGCTGGTAAAGCTTAA
CAGAGAAGATCTGTTGCGCAAACAGCGCACTTTCGACAATGGAATCATCCCCCACCAGATTCACCTGGGC
GAACTGCACGCTATCCTCAGGCGGCAAGAGGATTTCTACCCCTTTTTGAAAGATAACAGGGAAAAGATTG
AGAAAATCCTCACATTTCGGATACCCTACTATGTAGGCCCCCTCGCCCGGGGAAATTCCAGATTCGCGTG
GATGACTCGCAAATCAGAAGAGACCATCACTCCCTGGAACTTCGAGAAAGTCGTGGATAAGGGGGCCTCT
GCCCAGTCCTTCATCGAAAGGATGACTAACTTTGATAAAAATCTGCCTAACGAAAAGGTGCTTCCTAAAC
ACTCTCTGCTGTACGAGTACTTCACAGTTTATAACGAGCTCACCAAGGTCAAATACGTCACAGAAGGGAT
GAGAAAGCCAGCATTCCTGTCTGGAGATCAGAAGAAAGCTATTGTGGACCTCCTCTTCAAGACGAACCGG
AAAGTTACCGTGAAACAGCTCAAAGAAGACTATTTCAAAAAGATTGAATGTTTCGACTCTGTTGAAATCA
GCGGAGTGGAGGATCGCTTCAACGCATCCCTGGGAACGTATCACGATCTCCTGAAAATCATTAAAGACAA
GGACTTCCTGGACAATGAGGAGAACGAGGACATTCTTGAGGACATTGTCCTCACCCTTACGTTGTTTGAA
GATAGGGAGATGATTGAAGAACGCTTGAAAACTTACGCTCATCTCTTCGACGACAAAGTCATGAAGCAGC
TCAAGAGGCGCCGATATACAGGATGGGGGCGGCTGTCAAGAAAACTGATCAATGGCATCCGAGACAAGCA
GAGTGGAAAGACAATCCTGGATTTTCTTAAGTCCGATGGATTTGCCAACCGGAACTTCATTCAGTTGATC
CATGATGACTCTCTCACCTTTAAGGAGGACATCCAGAAAGCACAAGTTTCTGGCCAGGGGGACAGTCTTC
ACGAGCACATCGCTAATCTTGCAGGTAGCCCAGCTATCAAAAAGGGAATACTGCAGACCGTTAAGGTCGT
GGATGAACTCGTCAAAGTAATGGGAAGGCATAAGCCCGAGAATATCGTTATCGAGATGGCCCGAGAGAAC
CAAACCACCCAGAAGGGACAGAAGAACAGTAGGGAAAGGATGAAGAGGATTGAAGAGGGTATAAAAGAAC
TGGGGTCCCAAATCCTTAAGGAACACCCAGTTGAAAACACCCAGCTTCAGAATGAGAAGCTCTACCTGTA
CTACCTGCAGAACGGCAGGGACATGTACGTGGATCAGGAACTGGACATCAATCGGCTCTCCGACTACGAC
GTGGACGCTATCGTGCCCCAGTCTTTTCTCAAAGATGATTCTATTGATAATAAAGTGTTGACAAGATCCG
ATAAAAACAGAGGGAAGAGTGATAACGTCCCCTCAGAAGAAGTTGTCAAGAAAATGAAAAATTATTGGCG
GCAGCTGCTGAACGCCAAACTGATCACACAACGGAAGTTCGATAATCTGACTAAGGCTGAACGAGGTGGC
CTGTCTGAGTTGGATAAAGCCGGTTTCATCAAAAGGCAGCTTGTTGAGACACGCCAGATCACCAAGCACG
TGGCCCAAATTCTCGATTCACGCATGAACACCAAGTACGATGAAAATGACAAACTGATTCGAGAGGTGAA
AGTTATTACTCTGAAGTCTAAGCTGGTCTCAGATTTCAGAAAGGACTTTCAGTTTTATAAGGTGAGAGAG
ATCAACAATTACCACCATGCGCATGATGCCTACCTGAATGCAGTGGTAGGCACTGCACTTATCAAAAAAT
ATCCCAAGCTTGAATCTGAATTTGTTTACGGAGACTATAAAGTGTACGATGTTAGGAAAATGATCGCAAA
GTCTGAGCAGGAAATAGGCAAGGCCACCGCTAAGTACTTCTTTTACAGCAATATTATGAATTTTTTCAAG
ACCGAGATTACACTGGCCAATGGAGAGATTCGGAAGCGACCACTTATCGAAACAAACGGAGAAACAGGAG
AAATCGTGTGGGACAAGGGTAGGGATTTCGCGACAGTCCGGAAGGTCCTGTCCATGCCGCAGGTGAACAT
CGTTAAAAAGACCGAAGTACAGACCGGAGGTTTCTCCAAGGAAAGTATCCTCCCGAAAAGGAACAGCGAC
AAGCTGATCGCACGCAAAAAAGATTGGGACCCCAAGAAATACGGCGGATTCGATTCTCCTACAGTCGCTT
ACAGTGTACTGGTTGTGGCCAAAGTGGAGAAAGGGAAGTCTAAAAAACTCAAAAGCGTCAAGGAACTGCT
GGGCATCACAATCATGGAGCGATCAAGCTTCGAAAAAAACCCCATCGACTTTCTCGAGGCGAAAGGATAT
AAAGAGGTCAAAAAAGACCTCATCATTAAGCTTCCCAAGTACTCTCTCTTTGAGCTTGAAAACGGCCGGA
AACGAATGCTCGCTAGTGCGGGCGTGCTGCAGAAAGGTAACGAGCTGGCACTGCCCTCTAAATACGTTAA
TTTCTTGTATCTGGCCAGCCACTATGAAAAGCTCAAAGGGTCTCCCGAAGATAATGAGCAGAAGCAGCTG
TTCGTGGAACAACACAAACACTACCTTGATGAGATCATCGAGCAAATAAGCGAATTCTCCAAAAGAGTGA
TCCTCGCCGACGCTAACCTCGATAAGGTGCTTTCTGCTTACAATAAGCACAGGGATAAGCCCATCAGGGA
GCAGGCAGAAAACATTATCCACTTGTTTACTCTGACCAACTTGGGCGCGCCTGCAGCCTTCAAGTACTTC
GACACTACCATAGACAGAAAGCGGTACACCTCTACAAAGGAGGTCCTGGACGCCACACTGATTCATCAGT
CAATTACGGGGCTCTATGAAACAAGAATCGACCTCTCTCAGCTCGGTGGAGACAAACGGCCGGCAGCCAC
GAAGAAGGCCGGCCAGGCAAAAAAGAAAAAGGGCGGAAGCGATGCTAAGTCACTAACTGCCTGGTCCCGG
ACACTGGTGACCTTCAAGGATGTATTTGTGGACTTCACCAGGGAGGAGTGGAAGCTGCTGGACACTGCTC
AGCAGATCGTGTACAGAAATGTGATGCTGGAGAACTATAAGAACCTGGTTTCCTTGGGTTATCAGCTTAC
TAAGCCAGATGTGATCCTCCGGTTGGAGAAGGGAGAAGAGCCCGGCGGTTCCGGCGGAGGGAGCGCAACT
TTGTATAATAAAGTTGAACGAGAAACGTAAAATGATATAAATATCAATATATTAAATTAGATTTTGCATA
AAAAACAGACTACATAATACTGTAAAACACAACATATCCAGTCACTATGAATCAACTACTTAGATGGTAT
TAGTGACCTGTACTGCAGGGCGGCCGCGATATCCCCTATAGTGAGTCGTATTACATGGTCATAGCTGTTT
CCTGGCAGCTCTGGCCCGTGTCTCAAAATCTCTGATGTTACATTGCACAAGATAAAAATATATCATCATG
AACAATAAAACTGTCTGCTTACATAAACAGTAATACAAGGGGTGTTATGAGCCATATTCAACGGGAAACG
TCGAGGCCGCGATTAAATTCCAACATGGATGCTGATTTATATGGGTATAAATGGGCTCGCGATAATGTCG
GGCAATCAGGTGCGACAATCTATCGCTTGTATGGGAAGCCCGATGCGCCAGAGTTGTTTCTGAAACATGG
CAAAGGTAGCGTTGCCAATGATGTTACAGATGAGATGGTCAGACTAAACTGGCTGACGGAATTTATGCCT
CTTCCGACCATCAAGCATTTTATCCGTACTCCTGATGATGCATGGTTACTCACCACTGCGATCCCCGGAA
AAACAGCATTCCAGGTATTAGAAGAATATCCTGATTCAGGTGAAAATATTGTTGATGCGCTGGCAGTGTT
CCTGCGCCGGTTGCATTCGATTCCTGTTTGTAATTGTCCTTTTAACAGCGATCGCGTATTTCGTCTCGCT
CAGGCGCAATCACGAATGAATAACGGTTTGGTTGATGCGAGTGATTTTGATGACGAGCGTAATGGCTGGC
CTGTTGAACAAGTCTGGAAAGAAATGCATAAACTTTTGCCATTCTCACCGGATTCAGTCGTCACTCATGG
TGATTTCTCACTTGATAACCTTATTTTTGACGAGGGGAAATTAATAGGTTGTATTGATGTTGGACGAGTC
GGAATCGCAGACCGATACCAGGATCTTGCCATCCTATGGAACTGCCTCGGTGAGTTTTCTCCTTCATTAC
AGAAACGGCTTTTTCAAAAATATGGTATTGATAATCCTGATATGAATAAATTGCAGTTTCATTTGATGCT
CGATGAGTTTTTCTAATCAGAATTGGTTAATTGGTTGTAACACTGGCAGAGCATTACGCTGACTTGACGG
GACGGCGCAAGCTCATGACCAAAATCCCTTAACGTGAGTTACGCGTCGTTCCACTGAGCGTCAGACCCCG
TAGAAAAGATCAAAGGATCTTCTTGAGATCCTTTTTTTCTGCGCGTAATCTGCTGCTTGCAAACAAAAAA
ACCACCGCTACCAGCGGTGGTTTGTTTGCCGGATCAAGAGCTACCAACTCTTTTTCCGAAGGTAACTGGC
TTCAGCAGAGCGCAGATACCAAATACTGTTCTTCTAGTGTAGCCGTAGTTAGGCCACCACTTCAAGAACT
CTGTAGCACCGCCTACATACCTCGCTCTGCTAATCCTGTTACCAGTGGCTGCTGCCAGTGGCGATAAGTC
GTGTCTTACCGGGTTGGACTCAAGACGATAGTTACCGGATAAGGCGCAGCGGTCGGGCTGAACGGGGGGT
TCGTGCACACAGCCCAGCTTGGAGCGAACGACCTACACCGAACTGAGATACCTACAGCGTGAGCTATGAG
AAAGCGCCACGCTTCCCGAAGGGAGAAAGGCGGACAGGTATCCGGTAAGCGGCAGGGTCGGAACAGGAGA
GCGCACGAGGGAGCTTCCAGGGGGAAACGCCTGGTATCTTTATAGTCCTGTCGGGTTTCGCCACCTCTGA
CTTGAGCGTCGATTTTTGTGATGCTCGTCAGGGGGGCGGAGCCTATGGAAAAACGCCAGCAACGCGGCCT
TTTTACGGTTCCTGGCCTTTTGCTGGCCTTTTGCTCACATGTT
Features (pLannotate 1.2.2; 13 found; start..end, strand, type, name):
    121..213     +  CDS            lacI (fragment): lac repressor; lacI; The lac repressor binds to the lac operator to inhibit transcription in E. coli. This inhibition can be relieved by adding lactose or isopropyl-β-D-thiogalactopyranoside (IPTG).
    268..295     -  terminator     rrnB T2 terminator: transcription terminator T2 from the E. coli rrnB gene
    427..470     +  terminator     rrnB T1 terminator: Escherichia coli rrnB; transcription terminator T1 from the E. coli rrnB gene
    517..553     -  CDS            lacZα (fragment): LacZα fragment of β-galactosidase; lacZ fragment
    603..722     -  protein_bind   attR1: mutant version of attR; recombination site for the Gateway® LR reaction LR Clonase™
    706..726     -  protein_bind   attB4: mutant version of attB; core recombination site for the Gateway® BP reaction BP Clonase™
    783..4883    +  CDS            dxCas9(3.7): catalytically dead Streptococcus pyogenes Cas9 mutant with broad PAM compatibility (Hu et al., 2018)
   4888..4931    +  CDS            nucleoplasmin NLS (fragment): bipartite nuclear localization signal from nucleoplasmin
   4968..5153    +  CDS            KRAB: Krüppel-associated box (KRAB) transcriptional repression domain from the human zinc finger protein ZNF10 (Margolin et al., 1994)
   5176..5299    +  protein_bind   attR3: mutant version of attR; recombination site for the Gateway® LR reaction LR Clonase™
   5355..5373    -  promoter       T7 promoter: promoter for bacteriophage T7 RNA polymerase
   5507..6316    +  CDS            KanR: aminoglycoside phosphotransferase; aph(3')-Ia; confers resistance to kanamycin in bacteria or G418 (Geneticin®) in eukaryotes
   6463..7051    +  rep_origin     ori: high-copy-number ColE1/pMB1/pBR322/pUC origin of replication
