[The description below was written by a language model from this plasmid's Addgene catalogue record and pLannotate feature annotations shown in this document.]
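Description:
KN901: pMAGIC (R4-R3) NLS-x dCas9(3.7)-NLS-KRAB is a Gateway entry plasmid from the pMAGIC modular cloning platform, built in the Invitrogen pDONR221 P4r-P3r backbone. It is a high-copy bacterial plasmid of about 7.1 kb, replicating through a ColE1/pUC-type origin and selected with kanamycin via an aminoglycoside phosphotransferase (KanR) gene. Typical donor-vector backbone elements are also annotated: rrnB T1 and T2 terminators upstream of the cassette, which insulate the insert from read-through transcription in E. coli, a T7 promoter on the far side of the insert, and short lacI and lacZα remnants.

The roughly 4.4 kb synthetic insert is flanked by attR-type recombination sites. The automated annotation labels these attR1/attB4 and attR3, consistent with the R4-R3 configuration in the name. It encodes dxCas9(3.7), a catalytically dead Streptococcus pyogenes Cas9 variant with broadened PAM compatibility, followed by a nucleoplasmin bipartite NLS and the KRAB transcriptional repression domain from human ZNF10. The catalogue entry also lists an N-terminal NLS, which the feature table does not annotate separately. The insert is described as "open"; the record does not explain this term.

No eukaryotic promoter or polyadenylation signal is annotated in this plasmid. These would be supplied by neighbouring entry modules and the destination vector during 3- or 4-component MultiSite Gateway Pro LR assembly. Once assembled and paired with a guide RNA, the dCas9-KRAB fusion can be targeted to chosen loci for CRISPR interference-style gene repression and epigenome editing, and the xCas9 variant widens the range of targetable sites.
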