Addgene plasmid #121830: KN901: pMAGIC (R4-R3) NLS-x dCas9(3.7)-NLS-KRAB
Purpose: pMAGIC R4-R3 entry plasmid, contains 2x NLS x-dCas9(3.7) fused to the KRAB transcriptional repressor for 3 or 4-component MultiSite Gateway Pro assembly.
Depositing lab: Christopher Newgard. Depositing organization: Duke University. Publication: Creation of versatile cloning platforms for transgene expression and dCas9-based epigenome editing. Haldeman JM, Conway AE, Arlotto ME, Slentz DH, Muoio DM, Becker TC, Newgard CB. Nucleic Acids Res. 2018 Dec 27. pii: 5264291. doi: 10.1093/nar/gky1286. PubMed 30590691.
Backbone
  Vector backbone: pDONR221 P4r-P3r
  Backbone manufacturer: Invitrogen
  Backbone size w/o insert (bp): 2664
  Vector type: Synthetic Biology ; pMAGIC Gateway Entry Plasmid
Growth in bacteria
  Bacterial resistance: Kanamycin, 50 μg/mL
  Growth temperature: 37°C
  Growth strain: DH5alpha
  Copy number: High Copy
Gene/Insert
  Gene/Insert name: x-dCas9(3.7)/KRAB (open)
  Species: Synthetic
  Insert size (bp): 4449
  Tag / fusion protein: NLS (N terminal on insert); NLS (C terminal on insert)
  Cloning method: Gateway Cloning
  Sequencing primers: 5′ M13F; 3′ M13R
Terms and licenses: Academic/Nonprofit Terms; Industry Terms: Not Available to Industry
Depositor comments: x-dCas9(3.7) PCR'd from Addgene #108383, KRAB derived from Addgene #60954
How to cite: KN901: pMAGIC (R4-R3) NLS-x dCas9(3.7)-NLS-KRAB was a gift from Christopher Newgard (Addgene plasmid # 121830 ; http://n2t.net/addgene:121830 ; RRID:Addgene_121830)
